>Addgene plasmid #132113 | pDONR221_SLC30A2 | addgene full sequence | sequence record 265280 | Addgene NGS Result
CTTTCCTGCGTTATCCCCTGATTCTGTGGATAACCGTATTACCGCCTTTGAGTGAGCTGATACCGCTCGC
CGCAGCCGAACGACCGAGCGCAGCGAGTCAGTGAGCGAGGAAGCGGAAGAGCGCCCAATACGCAAACCGC
CTCTCCCCGCGCGTTGGCCGATTCATTAATGCAGCTGGCACGACAGGTTTCCCGACTGGAAAGCGGGCAG
TGAGCGCAACGCAATTAATACGCGTACCGCTAGCCAGGAAGAGTTTGTAGAAACGCAAAAAGGCCATCCG
TCAGGATGGCCTTCTGCTTAGTTTGATGCCTGGCAGTTTATGGCGGGCGTCCTGCCCGCCACCCTCCGGG
CCGTTGCTTCACAACGTTCAAATCCGCTCCCGGCGGATTTGTCCTACTCAGGAGAGCGTTCACCGACAAA
CAACAGATAAAACGAAAGGCCCAGTCTTCCGACTGAGCCTTTCGTTTTATTTGATGCCTGGCAGTTCCCT
ACTCTCGCGTTAACGCTAGCATGGATGTTTTCCCAGTCACGACGTTGTAAAACGACGGCCAGTCTTAAGC
TCGGGCCCCAAATAATGATTTTATTTTGACTGATAGTGACCTGTTCGTTGCAACACATTGATGAGCAATG
CTTTTTTATAATGCCAACTTTGTACAAAAAAGCAGGCTCCACCATGGAGGCCAAGGAGAAGCAGCACCTG
CTGGACGCAAGGCCAGCAATCAGATCCTACACCGGATCTCTGTGGCAGGAGGGAGCAGGATGGATCCCAC
TGCCTAGGCCAGGACTGGATCTGCAGGCAATCGAGCTGGCAGCACAGTCCAACCACCACTGCCACGCACA
GAAGGGACCAGACTCTCACTGTGATCCTAAGAAGGGCAAGGCCCAGAGACAGCTGTATGTGGCCAGCGCC
ATCTGCCTGCTGTTTATGATAGGCGAAGTAGTTGAGATCCTGGGCGCCCTGGTGTCTGTGCTGAGCATCT
GGGTGGTGACCGGCGTGCTGGTGTACCTGGCCGTGGAGAGGCTGATCTCTGGCGACTATGAGATCGATGG
CGGCACCATGCTGATCACAAGCGGCTGTGCCGTGGCCGTGAATATCATCATGGGACTGACACTGCACCAG
AGCGGACACGGACACTCCCACGGCACCACAAACCAGCAGGAGGAGAATCCTTCCGTGCGCGCCGCCTTCA
TCCACGTGATCGGCGACTTTATGCAGTCTATGGGCGTGCTGGTGGCCGCCTACATCCTGTATTTCAAGCC
AGAGTACAAGTATGTGGACCCCATCTGCACCTTCGTGTTTAGCATCCTGGTGCTGGGCACCACACTGACA
ATCCTGAGGGATGTGATCCTGGTGCTGATGGAGGGCACCCCTAAGGGCGTGGACTTTACAGCCGTGCGCG
ATCTGCTGCTGTCTGTGGAGGGAGTGGAGGCCCTGCACAGCCTGCACATCTGGGCACTGACCGTGGCACA
GCCAGTGCTGTCCGTGCACATCGCCATCGCCCAGAACACCGATGCCCAGGCCGTGCTGAAGACAGCCAGC
TCCCGGCTGCAGGGCAAGTTCCACTTTCACACCGTGACAATCCAGATCGAGGACTACAGCGAGGACATGA
AGGATTGCCAGGCCTGTCAGGGCCCCTCCGATGACCCAGCTTTCTTGTACAAAGTTGGCATTATAAGAAA
GCATTGCTTATCAATTTGTTGCAACGAACAGGTCACTATCAGTCAAAATAAAATCATTATTTGCCATCCA
GCTGATATCCCCTATAGTGAGTCGTATTACATGGTCATAGCTGTTTCCTGGCAGCTCTGGCCCGTGTCTC
AAAATCTCTGATGTTACATTGCACAAGATAAAAATATATCATCATGAACAATAAAACTGTCTGCTTACAT
AAACAGTAATACAAGGGGTGTTATGAGCCATATTCAACGGGAAACGTCGAGGCCGCGATTAAATTCCAAC
ATGGATGCTGATTTATATGGGTATAAATGGGCTCGCGATAATGTCGGGCAATCAGGTGCGACAATCTATC
GCTTGTATGGGAAGCCCGATGCGCCAGAGTTGTTTCTGAAACATGGCAAAGGTAGCGTTGCCAATGATGT
TACAGATGAGATGGTCAGACTAAACTGGCTGACGGAATTTATGCCTCTTCCGACCATCAAGCATTTTATC
CGTACTCCTGATGATGCATGGTTACTCACCACTGCGATCCCCGGAAAAACAGCATTCCAGGTATTAGAAG
AATATCCTGATTCAGGTGAAAATATTGTTGATGCGCTGGCAGTGTTCCTGCGCCGGTTGCATTCGATTCC
TGTTTGTAATTGTCCTTTTAACAGCGATCGCGTATTTCGTCTCGCTCAGGCGCAATCACGAATGAATAAC
GGTTTGGTTGATGCGAGTGATTTTGATGACGAGCGTAATGGCTGGCCTGTTGAACAAGTCTGGAAAGAAA
TGCATAAACTTTTGCCATTCTCACCGGATTCAGTCGTCACTCATGGTGATTTCTCACTTGATAACCTTAT
TTTTGACGAGGGGAAATTAATAGGTTGTATTGATGTTGGACGAGTCGGAATCGCAGACCGATACCAGGAT
CTTGCCATCCTATGGAACTGCCTCGGTGAGTTTTCTCCTTCATTACAGAAACGGCTTTTTCAAAAATATG
GTATTGATAATCCTGATATGAATAAATTGCAGTTTCATTTGATGCTCGATGAGTTTTTCTAATCAGAATT
GGTTAATTGGTTGTAACACTGGCAGAGCATTACGCTGACTTGACGGGACGGCGCAAGCTCATGACCAAAA
TCCCTTAACGTGAGTTACGCGTCGTTCCACTGAGCGTCAGACCCCGTAGAAAAGATCAAAGGATCTTCTT
GAGATCCTTTTTTTCTGCGCGTAATCTGCTGCTTGCAAACAAAAAAACCACCGCTACCAGCGGTGGTTTG
TTTGCCGGATCAAGAGCTACCAACTCTTTTTCCGAAGGTAACTGGCTTCAGCAGAGCGCAGATACCAAAT
ACTGTTCTTCTAGTGTAGCCGTAGTTAGGCCACCACTTCAAGAACTCTGTAGCACCGCCTACATACCTCG
CTCTGCTAATCCTGTTACCAGTGGCTGCTGCCAGTGGCGATAAGTCGTGTCTTACCGGGTTGGACTCAAG
ACGATAGTTACCGGATAAGGCGCAGCGGTCGGGCTGAACGGGGGGTTCGTGCACACAGCCCAGCTTGGAG
CGAACGACCTACACCGAACTGAGATACCTACAGCGTGAGCTATGAGAAAGCGCCACGCTTCCCGAAGGGA
GAAAGGCGGACAGGTATCCGGTAAGCGGCAGGGTCGGAACAGGAGAGCGCACGAGGGAGCTTCCAGGGGG
AAACGCCTGGTATCTTTATAGTCCTGTCGGGTTTCGCCACCTCTGACTTGAGCGTCGATTTTTGTGATGC
TCGTCAGGGGGGCGGAGCCTATGGAAAAACGCCAGCAACGCGGCCTTTTTACGGTTCCTGGCCTTTTGCT
GGCCTTTTGCTCACATGTT
Features (pLannotate 1.2.2; 10 found; start..end, strand, type, name):
    121..213     +  CDS            lacI (fragment): lac repressor; lacI; The lac repressor binds to the lac operator to inhibit transcription in E. coli. This inhibition can be relieved by adding lactose or isopropyl-β-D-thiogalactopyranoside (IPTG).
    268..295     -  terminator     rrnB T2 terminator: transcription terminator T2 from the E. coli rrnB gene
    427..470     +  terminator     rrnB T1 terminator: Escherichia coli rrnB; transcription terminator T1 from the E. coli rrnB gene
    517..553     -  CDS            lacZα (fragment): LacZα fragment of β-galactosidase; lacZ fragment
    569..668     +  protein_bind   attL1: mutant version of attL; recombination site for the Gateway® LR reaction LR Clonase™
    674..1642    +  CDS            SLC30A2: ZNT2_HUMAN - Also known as ZNT2. Experimental evidence at protein level: Swiss-Prot protein existence level 1. From Homo sapiens (Human).
   1644..1743    -  protein_bind   attL2: mutant version of attL; recombination site for the Gateway® LR reaction LR Clonase™
   1761..1779    -  promoter       T7 promoter: promoter for bacteriophage T7 RNA polymerase
   1913..2722    +  CDS            KanR: aminoglycoside phosphotransferase; aph(3')-Ia; confers resistance to kanamycin in bacteria or G418 (Geneticin®) in eukaryotes
   2869..3457    +  rep_origin     ori: high-copy-number ColE1/pMB1/pBR322/pUC origin of replication
