[The description below was written by a language model from this plasmid's Addgene catalogue record and pLannotate feature annotations shown in this document.]
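Description:
pDONR221_SLC30A2 is a Gateway entry clone built on the pDONR221 backbone (Thermo Fisher Scientific). It carries a codon-optimized open reading frame for human SLC30A2, also known as the zinc transporter ZNT2. The sequenced plasmid is 3,519 nt and is maintained in E. coli through a high-copy ColE1/pUC-type origin of replication. Selection is with kanamycin, conferred by an aminoglycoside phosphotransferase (KanR) gene.

The 969 bp SLC30A2 coding sequence lies between attL1 and attL2, the recombination sites produced when an insert is captured in a donor vector. In an LR Clonase reaction these sites let the ORF be moved directionally into any attR-containing destination vector. Upstream of attL1 are the rrnB T1 and T2 transcription terminators, which shield the insert from read-through transcription originating in the backbone. A T7 promoter sits just beyond attL2 on the opposite strand, pointing back toward the insert. The short lacI and lacZα fragments in the annotation are backbone remnants rather than functional genes. The catalogue lists M13 forward and reverse primer sites flanking the cassette for sequence verification.

Although the repository classifies the vector type as mammalian expression, no eukaryotic promoter, polyadenylation signal, tag or reporter is annotated, so the plasmid does not itself appear to drive expression in mammalian cells. It serves as a shuttle source for subcloning the ORF into custom expression vectors. The clone belongs to a large consortium collection of solute carrier (SLC) transporter constructs assembled to support functional study of these transporters and drug discovery directed at them.
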