Addgene plasmid #132113: pDONR221_SLC30A2
Purpose: Gateway entry clone with codon-optimized ORF sequence for subcloning into custom expression vectors
Depositing lab: RESOLUTE Consortium & Giulio Superti-Furga. Depositing organization: CeMM Research Center for Molecular Medicine. Publication: The RESOLUTE consortium: unlocking SLC transporters for drug discovery. Superti-Furga G, Lackner D, Wiedmer T, Ingles-Prieto A, Barbosa B, Girardi E, Goldmann U, Gurtl B, Klavins K, Klimek C, Lindinger S, Lineiro-Retes E, Muller AC, Onstein S, Redinger G, Reil D, Sedlyarov V, Wolf G, Crawford M, Everley R, ... Steppan CM. Nat Rev Drug Discov. 2020 Jul;19(7):429-430. doi: 10.1038/d41573-020-00056-6. PubMed 32265506.
Backbone
  Vector backbone: pDONR221
  Backbone manufacturer: Thermo Fisher Scientific
  Backbone size w/o insert (bp): 2550
  Vector type: Mammalian Expression
Growth in bacteria
  Bacterial resistance: Kanamycin, 50 μg/mL
  Growth temperature: 37°C
  Growth strain: Stbl3
  Copy number: High Copy
Gene/Insert
  Gene/Insert name: SLC30A2 (alt name: ZNT2)
  Species: H. sapiens (human)
  Insert size (bp): 969
  Entrez Gene: SLC30A2 (a.k.a. ZNT2, ZnT-2, PP12488, FLJ36708, MGC11303)
  Cloning method: Gateway Cloning
  Sequencing primers: 5′ M13-fwd; 3′ M13-rev
Terms and licenses: Academic/Nonprofit Terms; Industry Terms
Depositor comments: For more information on the full Resolute plasmid collection, please see www.addgene.org/depositor-collections/re-solute/. Please provide your feedback on this plasmid to the RESOLUTE consortium by filling out their RESOLUTE repository feedback form: https://forms.office.com/Pages/ResponsePage.aspx?id=0e05yklzmkS7rjFGQL4N7z4feCLQvEJAmVcOCM_u885UN1JJRko0Ukg4TVQwNTZLOUxPQVJWT1NHUCQlQCN0PWcu
How to cite: pDONR221_SLC30A2 was a gift from RESOLUTE Consortium & Giulio Superti-Furga (Addgene plasmid # 132113 ; http://n2t.net/addgene:132113 ; RRID:Addgene_132113)
