>Addgene plasmid #132113 | pDONR221_SLC30A2 | depositor partial sequence | sequence record 253626 | Codon-optimized ORF of SLC30A2
ATGGAGGCCAAGGAGAAGCAGCACCTGCTGGACGCAAGGCCAGCAATCAGATCCTACACCGGATCTCTGT
GGCAGGAGGGAGCAGGATGGATCCCACTGCCTAGGCCAGGACTGGATCTGCAGGCAATCGAGCTGGCAGC
ACAGTCCAACCACCACTGCCACGCACAGAAGGGACCAGACTCTCACTGTGATCCTAAGAAGGGCAAGGCC
CAGAGACAGCTGTATGTGGCCAGCGCCATCTGCCTGCTGTTTATGATAGGCGAAGTAGTTGAGATCCTGG
GCGCCCTGGTGTCTGTGCTGAGCATCTGGGTGGTGACCGGCGTGCTGGTGTACCTGGCCGTGGAGAGGCT
GATCTCTGGCGACTATGAGATCGATGGCGGCACCATGCTGATCACAAGCGGCTGTGCCGTGGCCGTGAAT
ATCATCATGGGACTGACACTGCACCAGAGCGGACACGGACACTCCCACGGCACCACAAACCAGCAGGAGG
AGAATCCTTCCGTGCGCGCCGCCTTCATCCACGTGATCGGCGACTTTATGCAGTCTATGGGCGTGCTGGT
GGCCGCCTACATCCTGTATTTCAAGCCAGAGTACAAGTATGTGGACCCCATCTGCACCTTCGTGTTTAGC
ATCCTGGTGCTGGGCACCACACTGACAATCCTGAGGGATGTGATCCTGGTGCTGATGGAGGGCACCCCTA
AGGGCGTGGACTTTACAGCCGTGCGCGATCTGCTGCTGTCTGTGGAGGGAGTGGAGGCCCTGCACAGCCT
GCACATCTGGGCACTGACCGTGGCACAGCCAGTGCTGTCCGTGCACATCGCCATCGCCCAGAACACCGAT
GCCCAGGCCGTGCTGAAGACAGCCAGCTCCCGGCTGCAGGGCAAGTTCCACTTTCACACCGTGACAATCC
AGATCGAGGACTACAGCGAGGACATGAAGGATTGCCAGGCCTGTCAGGGCCCCTCCGAT
